Addgene plasmid #109088: NK611
Purpose: Reporter gene expression in S. rosetta
Depositing lab: Nicole King. Depositing organization: University of California, Berkeley. Publication: Transfection of choanoflagellates illuminates their cell biology and the ancestry of animal septins. Booth DS, Szmidt-Middleton H, King N. Mol Biol Cell. 2018 Dec 1;29(25):3026-3038. doi: 10.1091/mbc.E18-08-0514. Epub 2018 Oct 3. PubMed 30281390.
Backbone
  Vector backbone: pDSB_0029
  Vector type: Choanoflagellate Expression
Growth in bacteria
  Bacterial resistance: Ampicillin, 100 μg/mL
  Growth temperature: 37°C
  Growth strain: DH5alpha
  Copy number: High Copy
Gene/Insert
  Gene/Insert name: mCherry (alt name: pActAvrII_mCherry)
  Species: Synthetic
  Cloning method: Restriction Enzyme; 5′ cloning site unknown (unknown if destroyed); 3′ cloning site unknown (unknown if destroyed)
Terms and licenses: Academic/Nonprofit Terms; Industry Terms: Not Available to Industry
Depositor comments: pDSB_0057 . Please visit https://www.biorxiv.org/content/early/2018/06/09/343111 for bioRxiv preprint.
How to cite: NK611 was a gift from Nicole King (Addgene plasmid # 109088 ; http://n2t.net/addgene:109088 ; RRID:Addgene_109088)
