[The description below was written by a language model from this plasmid's Addgene catalogue record and pLannotate feature annotations shown in this document.]
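Description:
NK611 (also recorded as pDSB_0057, with the insert alternatively named pActAvrII_mCherry) is a 4.2 kb choanoflagellate expression plasmid built on the pDSB_0029 backbone and intended for reporter gene expression in Salpingoeca rosetta. It is propagated in E. coli as a high-copy plasmid through a ColE1/pUC-type origin of replication and is selected with ampicillin through a β-lactamase gene driven by its native bla promoter. The remaining annotated bacterial elements are remnants of a pUC-style cloning vector: a lacI fragment, CAP binding site, lac promoter and operator upstream of the insert, and fragments of the pUC18/19 multiple cloning site, lacZα, bom and rop downstream. These appear to be scaffold left over from the parental vector and are not functional parts of the reporter cassette.

The payload is a synthetic mCherry coding sequence, encoding a rapidly maturing monomeric red fluorescent protein derived from Discosoma. The feature table leaves about 700 nt unannotated between the lac operator and the start of mCherry, and about 200 nt unannotated after it. These are the positions where choanoflagellate regulatory sequences would be expected. The alternative insert name suggests an actin-derived promoter and an AvrII site, but neither the catalogue fields nor the annotation explicitly identifies the promoter or 3′ regulatory region, and the cloning sites are listed as unknown. The plasmid comes from work establishing transfection of choanoflagellates, where a red fluorescent reporter of this kind would serve to show successful delivery and expression in S. rosetta cells.
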