Features (pLannotate 1.2.2; 12 found; start..end, strand, type, name):
     97..201     +  promoter       AmpR promoter: bla
    202..1062    +  CDS            AmpR: β-lactamase; bla; confers resistance to ampicillin, carbenicillin, and related antibiotics
   1233..1821    +  rep_origin     ori: high-copy-number ColE1/pMB1/pBR322/pUC origin of replication
   2004..2096    +  CDS            lacI (fragment): lac repressor; lacI; The lac repressor binds to the lac operator to inhibit transcription in E. coli. This inhibition can be relieved by adding lactose or isopropyl-β-D-thiogalactopyranoside (IPTG).
   2109..2130    +  protein_bind   CAP binding site: CAP binding activates transcription in the presence of cAMP. E. coli catabolite activator protein
   2145..2175    +  promoter       lac promoter: promoter for the E. coli lac operon
   2183..2199    +  protein_bind   lac operator: The lac repressor binds to the lac operator to inhibit transcription in E. coli. This inhibition can be relieved by adding lactose or isopropyl-β-D-thiogalactopyranoside (IPTG). lac repressor encoded by lacI
   2898..3605    +  CDS            mCherry: mCherry is a basic (constitutively fluorescent) red fluorescent protein published in 2004, derived from Discosoma sp.. It is reported to be a very rapidly-maturing monomer with low acid sensitivity.
   3813..3845    -  misc_feature   MCS (fragment): pUC18/19 multiple cloning site
   3842..3999    +  CDS            lacZα (fragment): LacZα fragment of β-galactosidase; lacZ fragment
   4005..4104    -  misc_feature   bom (fragment): basis of mobility region from pBR322
   4206..2       -  CDS            rop (fragment) (across the origin): Rop protein, which maintains plasmids at low copy number; rop
>Addgene plasmid #109088 | NK611 | addgene full sequence | sequence record 210668 | Addgene NGS Result
AGACGAAAGGGCCTCGTGATACGCCTATTTTTATAGGTTAATGTCATGATAATAATGGTTTCTTAGACGT
CAGGTGGCACTTTTCGGGGAAATGTGCGCGGAACCCCTATTTGTTTATTTTTCTAAATACATTCAAATAT
GTATCCGCTCATGAGACAATAACCCTGATAAATGCTTCAATAATATTGAAAAAGGAAGAGTATGAGTATT
CAACATTTCCGTGTCGCCCTTATTCCCTTTTTTGCGGCATTTTGCCTTCCTGTTTTTGCTCACCCAGAAA
CGCTGGTGAAAGTAAAAGATGCTGAAGATCAGTTGGGTGCACGAGTGGGTTACATCGAACTGGATCTCAA
CAGCGGTAAGATCCTTGAGAGTTTTCGCCCCGAAGAACGTTTTCCAATGATGAGCACTTTTAAAGTTCTG
CTATGTGGCGCGGTATTATCCCGTATTGACGCCGGGCAAGAGCAACTCGGTCGCCGCATACACTATTCTC
AGAATGACTTGGTTGAGTACTCACCAGTCACAGAAAAGCATCTTACGGATGGCATGACAGTAAGAGAATT
ATGCAGTGCTGCCATAACCATGAGTGATAACACTGCGGCCAACTTACTTCTGACAACGATCGGAGGACCG
AAGGAGCTAACCGCTTTTTTGCACAACATGGGGGATCATGTAACTCGCCTTGATCGTTGGGAACCGGAGC
TGAATGAAGCCATACCAAACGACGAGCGTGACACCACGATGCCTGTAGCAATGGCAACAACGTTGCGCAA
ACTATTAACTGGCGAACTACTTACTCTAGCTTCCCGGCAACAATTAATAGACTGGATGGAGGCGGATAAA
GTTGCAGGACCACTTCTGCGCTCGGCCCTTCCGGCTGGCTGGTTTATTGCTGATAAATCTGGAGCCGGTG
AGCGTGGGTCTCGCGGTATCATTGCAGCACTGGGGCCAGATGGTAAGCCCTCCCGTATCGTAGTTATCTA
CACGACGGGGAGTCAGGCAACTATGGATGAACGAAATAGACAGATCGCTGAGATAGGTGCCTCACTGATT
AAGCATTGGTAACTGTCAGACCAAGTTTACTCATATATACTTTAGATTGATTTAAAACTTCATTTTTAAT
TTAAAAGGATCTAGGTGAAGATCCTTTTTGATAATCTCATGACCAAAATCCCTTAACGTGAGTTTTCGTT
CCACTGAGCGTCAGACCCCGTAGAAAAGATCAAAGGATCTTCTTGAGATCCTTTTTTTCTGCGCGTAATC
TGCTGCTTGCAAACAAAAAAACCACCGCTACCAGCGGTGGTTTGTTTGCCGGATCAAGAGCTACCAACTC
TTTTTCCGAAGGTAACTGGCTTCAGCAGAGCGCAGATACCAAATACTGTTCTTCTAGTGTAGCCGTAGTT
AGGCCACCACTTCAAGAACTCTGTAGCACCGCCTACATACCTCGCTCTGCTAATCCTGTTACCAGTGGCT
GCTGCCAGTGGCGATAAGTCGTGTCTTACCGGGTTGGACTCAAGACGATAGTTACCGGATAAGGCGCAGC
GGTCGGGCTGAACGGGGGGTTCGTGCACACAGCCCAGCTTGGAGCGAACGACCTACACCGAACTGAGATA
CCTACAGCGTGAGCTATGAGAAAGCGCCACGCTTCCCGAAGGGAGAAAGGCGGACAGGTATCCGGTAAGC
GGCAGGGTCGGAACAGGAGAGCGCACGAGGGAGCTTCCAGGGGGAAACGCCTGGTATCTTTATAGTCCTG
TCGGGTTTCGCCACCTCTGACTTGAGCGTCGATTTTTGTGATGCTCGTCAGGGGGGCGGAGCCTATGGAA
AAACGCCAGCAACGCGGCCTTTTTACGGTTCCTGGCCTTTTGCTGGCCTTTTGCTCACATGTTCTTTCCT
GCGTTATCCCCTGATTCTGTGGATAACCGTATTACCGCCTTTGAGTGAGCTGATACCGCTCGCCGCAGCC
GAACGACCGAGCGCAGCGAGTCAGTGAGCGAGGAAGCGGAAGAGCGCCCAATACGCAAACCGCCTCTCCC
CGCGCGTTGGCCGATTCATTAATGCAGCTGGCACGACAGGTTTCCCGACTGGAAAGCGGGCAGTGAGCGC
AACGCAATTAATGTGAGTTAGCTCACTCATTAGGCACCCCAGGCTTTACACTTTATGCTTCCGGCTCGTA
TGTTGTGTGGAATTGTGAGCGGATAACAATTTCACACAGGAAACAGCTATGACCATGATTACGCCAAGCT
TGTAACAAACTGCCCTGCACCTCGTCTGCCACCTCGGTTGCCACCTTGTCCTCGTTCCCCACCACCTTGT
CCTCGTCCGCTGCCAGCATCGCGATCAGCGTGCTTGCGCTTGGCGCTGCTGCTGCCGGACTTCCCGTTAT
CGGCCATACTTTTTGTGGTGTTTCCAGGCGAGATGCGCTGTTGGCAAAGCAAAATGGCAAAACGGCCTTT
GCCACACGCCATCCTCGCCTCACCTCGACGTGCGGCTTTCCTAAACAGGAAACCTGACGAAACGAATTGA
GCGCATTGGCACACGTGTGCTGTGCGCTTTGTGTCGCTGCATGCTATCCACCACGCACCACCCAATCAGT
CCAACTGTGACGTGTCACGCCTAGGCGAAAAAGCGGCGAGAGCGCCAAAGCAAACGCCAAACAAAAACCA
AAGAAGAGCAAACGCAGCGAACTGATGTGAGACAAGGGGGCGGTGCAATGCGTCACTGAACGTGCAAAAG
CCAAAAACAACCAAGAAGCAGCTGCACAACACAACAACAACAACAACAACAACAACACCTTGTTGTCGCA
GCTCTACGTTTGGCATTTTCCTGTTGTTCTCTCTTGCGATCAGTCCGTGTCTCTTTTCTCCCCCTTTTCC
CAGACCACAACCACAAAACAACCAGCCATGGTCTCCAAGGGCGAGGAGGACAACATGGCTATCATCAAGG
AGTTCATGCGCTTCAAGGTCCACATGGAGGGCTCCGTCAACGGCCACGAGTTCGAGATCGAGGGCGAGGG
CGAGGGCCGCCCCTACGAGGGCACCCAGACCGCCAAGCTCAAGGTGACGAAGGGCGGCCCCCTCCCCTTC
GCCTGGGACATCCTCTCCCCCCAGTTCATGTACGGCTCCAAGGCTTACGTCAAGCACCCCGCCGACATCC
CCGACTACCTCAAGCTCTCCTTCCCCGAGGGCTTCAAGTGGGAGCGCGTCATGAACTTCGAGGACGGCGG
CGTCGTCACCGTCACCCAGGACTCCTCTCTTCAGGACGGCGAGTTCATCTACAAGGTCAAGCTGCGCGGC
ACCAACTTCCCCTCCGACGGCCCCGTCATGCAGAAGAAGACGATGGGTTGGGAGGCTTCCTCCGAGCGCA
TGTACCCCGAGGACGGCGCCCTCAAGGGCGAGATCAAGCAGCGCCTCAAGCTCAAGGACGGCGGCCACTA
CGACGCCGAGGTCAAGACCACCTACAAGGCCAAGAAGCCCGTCCAGCTCCCCGGCGCCTACAACGTCAAC
ATCAAGCTCGACATCACCTCCCACAACGAGGACTACACCATCGTCGAGCAGTACGAGCGTGCCGAGGGCC
GCCACAGCACGGGCGGTATGGACGAGCTTTACAAGTCTTAAGCGCCTCGTTGGTCATTGCCACCTTGTTG
CCTCTTTTGCTGTTGTCCTCGTGTCGACGCGTGCCACGTGCGCTTGTTGTGAGTTGATTCTGCTTCTTGT
GCACGTCATGCCGAGCCCTTGGGCCCCGCAATAAACCCACTATGCCAGTGTAACTATCCTTCCCCCCAAT
GTATAACTGTGACGATCAATGAGCGGTGCCCGTCTAGAGGATCCCCGGGTACCGAGCTCGAATTCACTGG
CCGTCGTTTTACAACGTCGTGACTGGGAAAACCCTGGCGTTACCCAACTTAATCGCCTTGCAGCACATCC
CCCTTTCGCCAGCTGGCGTAATAGCGAAGAGGCCCGCACCGATCGCCCTTCCCAACAGTTGCGCAGCCTG
AATGGCGAATGGCGCCTGATGCGGTATTTTCTCCTTACGCATCTGTGCGGTATTTCACACCGCATATGGT
GCACTCTCAGTACAATCTGCTCTGATGCCGCATAGTTAAGCCAGCCCCGACACCCGCCAACACCCGCTGA
CGCGCCCTGACGGGCTTGTCTGCTCCCGGCATCCGCTTACAGACAAGCTGTGACCGTCTCCGGGAGCTGC
ATGTGTCAGAGGTTTTCACCGTCATCACCGAAACGCGCG
